>Addgene plasmid #197480 | 1GFP-His-GFP-TEV-cs-ATG3_H266Q | addgene full sequence | sequence record 389153 | Addgene NGS Result
TGGCGAATGGG
[124 nt withheld, positions 12-135]
C
[91 nt withheld, positions 137-227]
A
[49 nt withheld, positions 229-277]
CCTTTGACGTTGGAGTCCACGTTCTTT
[37 nt withheld, positions 305-341]
ACCCTATCTCGGTCTATTCTTTTGATTTATAAGGGATTTTGCCGATTTCGGCCTATTGGTTAAAAAATGA
GCTGATTTAACAAAAATTTAACGCGAATTTTAACAAACTAGTAACGTTTACAATTTCAGGTGGCACTTTT
CGGGGAAATGTGCGCGGAACCCCTATTTGTTTATTTTTCTAAATACATTCAAATATGTATCCGCTCATGA
ATTAATTCTTAGAAAAACTCATCGAGCATCAAATGAAACTGCAATTTATTCATATCAGGATTATCAATAC
CATATTTTTGAAAAAGCCGTTTCTGTAATGAAGGAGAAAACTCACCGAGGCAGTTCCATAGGATGGCAAG
ATCCTGGTATCGGTCTGCGATTCCGACTCGTCCAACATCAATACAACCTATTAATTTCCCCTCGTCAAAA
ATAAGGTTATCAAGTGAGAAATCACCATGAGTGACGACTGAATCCGGTGAGAATGGCAAAAGTTTATGCA
TTTCTTTCCAGACTTGTTCAACAGGCCAGCCATTACGCTCGTCATCAAAATCACTCGCATCAACCAAACC
GTTATTCATTCGTGATTGCGCCTGAGCGAGACGAAATACGCGATCGCTGTTAAAAGGACAATTACAAACA
GGAATCGAATGCAACCGGCGCAGGAACACTGCCAGCGCATCAACAATGTTTTCACCTGAATCAGGATATT
CTTCTAATACCTGGAATGCTGTTTTCCCGGGGATCGCAGTGGTGAGTAACCATGCATCATCAGGAGTACG
GATAAAATGCTTGATGGTCGGAAGAGGCATAAATTCCGTCAGCCAGTTTAGTCTGACCATCTCATCTGTA
ACATCATTGGCAACGCTACCTTTGCCATGTTTCAGAAACAACTCTGGCGCATCGGGCTTCCCATACAATC
GATAGATTGTCGCACCTGATTGCCCGACATTATCGCGAGCCCATTTATACCCATATAAATCAGCATCCAT
GTTGGAATTTAATCGCGGCCTAGAGCAAGACGTTTCCCGTTGAATATGGCTCATAACACCCCTTGTATTA
CTGTTTATGTAAGCAGACAGTTTTATTGTTCATGACCAAAATCCCTTAACGTGAGTTTTCGTTCCACTGA
GCGTCAGACCCCGTAGAAAAGATCAAAGGATCTTCTTGAGATCCTTTTTTTCTGCGCGTAATCTGCTGCT
TGCAAACAAAAAAACCACCGCTACCAGCGGTGGTTTGTTTGCCGGATCAAGAGCTACCAACTCTTTTTCC
GAAGGTAACTGGCTTCAGCAGAGCGCAGATACCAAATACTGTCCTTCTAGTGTAGCCGTAGTTAGGCCAC
CACTTCAAGAACTCTGTAGCACCGCCTACATACCTCGCTCTGCTAATCCTGTTACCAGTGGCTGCTGCCA
GTGGCGATAAGTCGTGTCTTACCGGGTTGGACTCAAGACGATAGTTACCGGATAAGGCGCAGCGGTCGGG
CTGAACGGGGGGTTCGTGCACACAGCCCAGCTTGGAGCGAACGACCTACACCGAACTGAGATACCTACAG
CGTGAGCTATGAGAAAGCGCCACGCTTCCCGAAGGGAGAAAGGCGGACAGGTATCCGGTAAGCGGCAGGG
TCGGAACAGGAGAGCGCACGAGGGAGCTTCCAGGGGGAAACGCCTGGTATCTTTATAGTCCTGTCGGGTT
TCGCCACCTCTGACTTGAGCGTCGATTTTTGTGATGCTCGTCAGGGGGGCGGAGCCTATGGAAAAACGCC
AGCAACGCGGCCTTTTTACGGTTCCTGGCCTTTTGCTGGCCTTTTGCTCACATGTTCTTTCCTGCGTTAT
CCCCTGATTCTGTGGATAACCGTATTACCGCCTTTGAGTGAGCTGATACCGCTCGCCGCAGCCGAACGAC
CGAGCGCAGCGAGTCAGTGAGCGAGGAAGCGGAAGAGCGCCTGATGCGGTATTTTCTCCTTACGCATCTG
TGCGGTATTTCACACCGCAATGGTGCACTCTCAGTACAATCTGCTCTGATGCCGCATAGTTAAGCCAGTA
TACACTCCGCTATCGCTACGTGACTGGGTCATGGCTGCGCCCCGACACCCGCCAACACCCGCTGACGCGC
CCTGACGGGCTTGTCTGCTCCCGGCATCCGCTTACAGACAAGCTGTGACCGTCTCCGGGAGCTGCATGTG
TCAGAGGTTTTCACCGTCATCACCGAAACGCGCGAGGCAGCTGCGGTAAAGCTCATCAGCGTGGTCGTGA
AGCGATTCACAGATGTCTGCCTGTTCATCCGCGTCCAGCTCGTTGAGTTTCTCCAGAAGCGTTAATGTCT
GGCTTCTGATAAAGCGGGCCATGTTAAGGGCGGTTTTTTCCTGTTTGGTCACTGATGCCTCCGTGTAAGG
GGGATTTCTGTTCATGGGGGTAATGATACCGATGAAACGAGAGAGGATGCTCACGATACGGGTTACTGAT
GATGAACATGCCCGGTTACTGGAACGTTGTGAGGGTAAACAACTGGCGGTATGGATGCGGCGGGACCAGA
GAAAAATCACTCAGGGTCAATGCCAGCGCTTCGTTAATACAGATGTAGGTGTTCCACAGGGTAGCCAGCA
GCATCCTGCGATGCAGATCCGGAACATAATGGTGCAGGGCGCTGACTTCCGCGTTTCCAGACTTTACGAA
ACACGGAAACCGAAGACCATTCATGTTGTTGCTCAGGTCGCAGACGTTTTGCAGCAGCAGTCGCTTCACG
TTCGCTCGCGTATCGGTGATTCATTCTGCTAACCAGTAAGGCAACCCCGCCAGCCTAGCCGGGTCCTCAA
CGACAGGAGCACGATCATGCGCACCCGTGGGGCCGCCATGCCGGCGATAATGGCCTGCTTCTCGCCGAAA
CGTTTGGTGGCGGGACCAGTGACGAAGGCTTGAGCGAGGGCGTGCAAGATTCCGAATACCGCAAGCGACA
GGCCGATCATCGTCGCGCTCCAGCGAAAGCGGTCCTCGCCGAAAATGACCCAGAGCGCTGCCGGCACCTG
TCCTACGAGTTGCATGATAAAGAAGACAGTCATAAGTGCGGCGACGATAGTCATGCCCCGCGCCCACCGG
AAGGAGCTGACTGGGTTGAAGGCTCTCAAGGGCATCGGTCGAGATCCCGGTGCCTAATGAGTGAGCTAAC
TTACATTAATTGCGTTGCGCTCACTGCCCGCTTTCCAGTCGGGAAACCTGTCGTGCCAGCTGCATTAATG
AATCGGCCAACGCGCGGGGAGAGGCGGTTTGCGTATTGGGCGCCAGGGTGGTTTTTCTTTTCACCAGTGA
GACGGGCAACAGCTGATTGCCCTTCACCGCCTGGCCCTGAGAGAGTTGCAGCAAGCGGTCCACGCTGGTT
TGCCCCAGCAGGCGAAAATCCTGTTTGATGGTGGTTAACGGCGGGATATAACATGAGCTGTCTTCGGTAT
CGTCGTATCCCACTACCGAGATATCCGCACCAACGCGCAGCCCGGACTCGGTAATGGCGCGCATTGCGCC
CAGCGCCATCTGATCGTTGGCAACCAGCATCGCAGTGGGAACGATACCCTCATTCAGCATTTGCATGGTT
TGTTGAAAACCGGACATGGCACTCCAGTCGCCTTCCCGTTCCGCTATCGGCTGAATTTGATTGCGAGTGA
GATATTTATGCCAGCCAGCCAGACGCAGACGCGCCGAGACAGAACTTAATGGGCCCGCTAACAGCGCGAT
TTGCTGGTGACCCAATGCGACCAGATGCTCCACGCCCAGTCGCGTACCGTCTTCATGGGAGAAAATAATA
CTGTTGATGGGTGTCTGGTCAGAGACATCAAGAAATAACGCCGGAACATTAGTGCAGGCAGCTTCCACAG
CAATGGCATCCTGGTCATCCAGCGGATAGTTAATGATCAGCCCACTGACGCGTTGCGCGAGAAGATTGTG
CACCGCCGCTTTACAGGCTTCGACGCCGCTTCGTTCTACCATCGACACCACCACGCTGGCACCCAGTTGA
TCGGCGCGAGATTTAATCGCCGCGACAATTTGCGACGGCGCGTGCAGGGCCAGACTGGAGGTGGCAACGC
CAATCAGCAACGACTGTTTGCCCGCCAGTTGTTGTGCCACGCGGTTGGGAATGTAATTCAGCTCCGCCAT
CGCCGCTTCCACTTTTTCCCGCGTTTTCGCAGAAACGTGGCTGGCCTGGTTCACCACGCGGGAAACGGTC
TGATAAGAGACACCGGCATACTCTGCGACATCGTATAACGTTACTGGTTTCACATTCACCACCCTGAATT
GACTCTCTTCCGGGCGCTATCATGCCATACCGCGAAAGGTTTTGCGCCATTCGATGGTGTCCGGGATCTC
GACGCTCTCCCTTATGCGACTCCTGCATTAGGAAGCAGCCCAGTAGTAGGTTGAGGCCGTTGAGCACCGC
CGCCGCAAGGAATGGTGCATGCAAGGAGATGGCGCCCAACAGTCCCCCGGCCACGGGGCCTGCCACCATA
CCCACGCCGAAACAAGCGCTCATGAGCCCGAAGTGGCGAGCCCGATCTTCCCCATCGGTGATGTCGGCGA
TATAGGCGCCAGCAACCGCACCTGTGGCGCCGGTGATGCCGGCCACGATGCGTCCGGCGTAGAGGATCGA
GATCTCGATCCCGCGAAATTAATACGACTCACTATAGGGGAATTGTGAGCGGATAACAATTCCCCTCTAG
AAATAATTTTGTTTAACTTTAAGAAGGAGATATACCATGGGTTCTTCTCACCATCACCATCACCATGGTT
CTTCTGTGAGCAAGGGCGAGGAGCTGTTCACCGGGGTGGTGCCCATCCTGGTCGAGCTGGACGGCGACGT
AAACGGCCACAAGTTCAGCGTGCGCGGCGAGGGCGAGGGCGATGCCACCAACGGCAAGCTGACCCTGAAG
TTCATCTGCACCACCGGCAAGCTGCCCGTGCCCTGGCCCACCCTCGTGACCACCCTGACCTACGGCGTGC
AGTGCTTCAGCCGCTACCCCGACCACATGAAGCAGCACGACTTCTTCAAGTCCGCCATGCCCGAAGGCTA
CGTCCAGGAGCGCACCATCTCCTTCAAGGACGACGGCACCTACAAGACCCGCGCCGAGGTGAAGTTCGAG
GGCGACACCCTGGTGAACCGCATCGAGCTGAAGGGCATCGACTTCAAGGAGGACGGCAACATCCTGGGGC
ACAAGCTGGAGTACAACTTCAACAGCCACAACGTCTATATCACGGCCGACAAGCAGAAGAACGGCATCAA
GGCGAACTTCAAGATCCGCCACAACGTCGAGGACGGCAGCGTGCAGCTCGCCGACCACTACCAGCAGAAC
ACCCCCATCGGCGACGGCCCCGTGCTGCTGCCCGACAACCACTACCTGAGCACCCAGTCCAAGCTGAGCA
AAGACCCCAACGAGAAGCGCGATCACATGGTCCTGCTGGAGTTCGTGACCGCCGCCGGGATCACTCTCGG
CATGGACGAGCTGTACAAGGGGATCGAGGAAAACCTGTACTTCCAATCCAATGCAATGCAGAATGTGATT
AATACTGTGAAGGGAAAGGCACTGGAAGTGGCTGAGTACCTGACCCCGGTCCTCAAGGAATCAAAGTTTA
AGGAAACAGGTGTAATTACCCCAGAAGAGTTTGTGGCAGCTGGAGATCACCTAGTCCACCACTGTCCAAC
ATGGCAATGGGCTACAGGGGAAGAATTGAAAGTGAAGGCATACCTACCAACAGGCAAACAATTTTTGGTA
ACCAAAAATGTGCCGTGCTATAAGCGGTGCAAACAGATGGAATATTCAGATGAATTGGAAGCTATCATTG
AAGAAGATGATGGTGATGGCGGATGGGTAGATACATATCACAACACAGGTATTACAGGAATAACGGAAGC
CGTTAAAGAGATCACACTGGAAAATAAGGACAATATAAGGCTTCAAGATTGCTCAGCACTATGTGAAGAG
GAAGAAGATGAAGATGAAGGAGAAGCTGCAGATATGGAAGAATATGAAGAGAGTGGATTGTTGGAAACAG
ATGAGGCTACCCTAGATACAAGGAAAATAGTAGAAGCTTGTAAAGCCAAAACTGATGCTGGCGGTGAAGA
TGCTATTTTGCAAACCAGAACTTATGACCTTTACATCACTTATGATAAATATTACCAGACTCCACGATTA
TGGTTGTTTGGCTATGATGAGCAACGGCAGCCTTTAACAGTTGAGCACATGTATGAAGACATCAGTCAGG
ATCATGTGAAGAAAACAGTGACCATTGAAAATCACCCTCATCTGCCACCACCTCCCATGTGTTCAGTTCA
CCCATGCAGGCAAGCTGAGGTGATGAAGAAAATCATTGAGACTGTTGCAGAAGGAGGGGGAGAACTTGGA
GTTCATATGTATCTTCTTATTTTCTTGAAATTTGTACAAGCTGTCATTCCAACAATAGAATATGACTACA
CAAGACACTTCACAATGTAATAATAACATTGGAAGTGGATAACGGATCCGAATTCGAGCGCCGTCGACAA
GCTTGCGGCCGCACTCGAGCACCACCACCACCACCACTGAGATCCGGCTGCTAACAAAGCCCGAAAGGAA
GCTGAGTTGGCTGCTGCCACCGCTGAGCAATAACTAGCATAACCCCTTGGGGCCTCTAAACGGGTCTTGA
GGGGTTTTTTGCTGAAAGGAGGAACTATATCCGGAT
Features (pLannotate 1.2.2; 22 found; start..end, strand, type, name):
     12..440     +  rep_origin     f1 ori (sequence partly withheld): f1 bacteriophage origin of replication; arrow indicates direction of (+) strand synthesis
    494..551     +  promoter       AmpR promoter (fragment): bla
    560..1375    -  CDS            KanR: aminoglycoside phosphotransferase; aph(3')-Ia; confers resistance to kanamycin in bacteria or G418 (Geneticin®) in eukaryotes
   1497..2085    +  rep_origin     ori: high-copy-number ColE1/pMB1/pBR322/pUC origin of replication
   2271..2410    -  misc_feature   bom: basis of mobility region from pBR322
   2512..2703    -  CDS            rop: Rop protein, which maintains plasmids at low copy number; rop
   2720..3100    +  CDS            YPB1_ECOLX: Protein predicted: Swiss-Prot protein existence level 4. From Escherichia coli.
   3172..3463    -  CDS            TcR (fragment): tetracycline efflux protein; tet; confers resistance to tetracycline
   3478..3499    -  protein_bind   CAP binding site: CAP binding activates transcription in the presence of cAMP. E. coli catabolite activator protein
   3512..4594    -  CDS            lacI: lac repressor; lacI; The lac repressor binds to the lac operator to inhibit transcription in E. coli. This inhibition can be relieved by adding lactose or isopropyl-β-D-thiogalactopyranoside (IPTG).
   4595..4672    -  promoter       lacI promoter: lacI
   4680..4959    -  CDS            TcR (fragment): tetracycline efflux protein; tet; confers resistance to tetracycline
   4981..4999    +  promoter       T7 promoter: promoter for bacteriophage T7 RNA polymerase
   5000..5024    +  protein_bind   lac operator: The lac repressor binds to the lac operator to inhibit transcription in E. coli. This inhibition can be relieved by adding lactose or isopropyl-β-D-thiogalactopyranoside (IPTG). lac repressor encoded by lacI
   5039..5061    +  RBS            RBS: efficient ribosome binding site from bacteriophage T7 gene 10 (Olins and Rangwala, 1989)
   5080..5097    +  CDS            6xHis: 6xHis affinity tag
   5107..5820    +  CDS            SiriusGFP: enhanced GFP (EGFP) derivative that exhibits robust folding and enhanced photostability (Zhong et al., 2019) mammalian codon-optimized
   5830..5846    +  CDS            TEV site (fragment): tobacco etch virus (TEV) protease recognition and cleavage site
   5857..6798    +  CDS            ATG3: ATG3_HUMAN - Also known as APG3, APG3L. Experimental evidence at protein level: Swiss-Prot protein existence level 1. E2 conjugating enzyme required for the cytoplasm to vacuole transport (Cvt), autophagy, and mitochondrial homeostasis. Responsible for the E2-like covalent binding of phosphatidylethanolamine to the C- terminal Gly of ATG8-like proteins (GABARAP, GABARAPL1, GABARAPL2 or MAP1LC3A). The ATG12-ATG5 conjugate plays a role of an E3 and promotes the transfer of ATG8-like proteins from ATG3 to phosphatidylethanolamine (PE). This step is required for the membrane association of ATG8-li
   6871..6888    +  CDS            9xHis (fragment): 9xHis affinity tag
   6898..6947    +  CDS            SET1 (fragment): solubility-enhancement tag derived from T7 phage gene 10B
   6955..7002    +  terminator     T7 terminator: transcription terminator for bacteriophage T7 RNA polymerase
