[The description below was written by a language model from this plasmid's Addgene catalogue record and pLannotate feature annotations shown in this document.]
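Description:
1GFP-His-GFP-TEV-cs-ATG3_H266Q is a 7,027 nt bacterial expression plasmid built on the 1GFP backbone, a pET-style ligation-independent cloning vector, for producing a point mutant of human ATG3 in E. coli. It is selected with kanamycin through an aph(3')-Ia aminoglycoside phosphotransferase gene and replicates from a ColE1/pMB1-type origin. The catalogue lists it as high copy, although the feature table also annotates the rop gene and the bom region from pBR322, elements associated with copy-number moderation and mobilisation. An f1 origin and residual tetracycline-resistance fragments are also carried over from the backbone.

Expression is driven by a T7 promoter followed by a lac operator and the phage T7 gene 10 ribosome binding site, with a plasmid-borne lacI gene supplying repressor. Transcription therefore depends on a host providing T7 RNA polymerase and is inducible with IPTG. The open reading frame encodes an N-terminal 6xHis tag, a GFP (matched by the annotation software to the EGFP derivative SiriusGFP), a TEV protease recognition site and then human ATG3 carrying the H266Q substitution, ending upstream of the T7 terminator. The short His-tag and SET1 fragments annotated downstream of ATG3 appear to be vector remnants, and the record gives no indication that they are fused to the protein.

ATG3 is the E2-like enzyme that conjugates ATG8-family proteins such as LC3 and GABARAP to phosphatidylethanolamine during autophagy. The His tag permits metal-affinity purification, GFP provides a fluorescent fusion partner for tracking the protein, and TEV cleavage can release ATG3 from both. The record does not state the functional rationale for the H266Q mutation.
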