Addgene plasmid #197480: 1GFP-His-GFP-TEV-cs-ATG3_H266Q
Purpose: Bacterial Expression of human ATG3 H266Q
Depositing lab: James Hurley. Depositing organization: University of California, Berkeley.
Backbone
  Vector backbone: 1GFP
  Vector type: Bacterial Expression
Growth in bacteria
  Bacterial resistance: Kanamycin, 50 μg/mL
  Growth temperature: 37°C
  Growth strain: DH5alpha
  Copy number: High Copy
Gene/Insert
  Gene/Insert name: ATG3
  Species: H. sapiens (human)
  Mutation: H266Q
  Entrez Gene: ATG3 (a.k.a. APG3, APG3-LIKE, APG3L, PC3-96, hApg3)
  Tag / fusion protein: His-GFP (N terminal on insert)
  Cloning method: Ligation Independent Cloning
Terms and licenses: Academic/Nonprofit Terms; Industry Terms: Not Available to Industry
How to cite: 1GFP-His-GFP-TEV-cs-ATG3_H266Q was a gift from James Hurley (Addgene plasmid # 197480 ; http://n2t.net/addgene:197480 ; RRID:Addgene_197480)
